Addgene plasmid #16407: pAdEasy 2-GFP beta-gal
Purpose: (Empty Backbone)
Depositing lab: Bert Vogelstein. Depositing organization: Johns Hopkins University and School of Medicine. Publication: A simplified system for generating recombinant adenoviruses. He TC, Zhou S, da Costa LT, Yu J, Kinzler KW, Vogelstein B. Proc Natl Acad Sci U S A. 1998 Mar 3. 95(5):2509-14. 10.1073/pnas.95.5.2509 PubMed 9482916.
Backbone
  Vector backbone: pAdEasy-2
  Backbone size (bp): 30000
  Vector type: Mammalian Expression, Adenoviral
Growth in bacteria
  Bacterial resistance: Kanamycin, 50 μg/mL
  Growth temperature: 37°C
  Growth strain: DH5alpha
  Copy number: Low Copy
Gene/Insert
  Gene/Insert name: beta-galactosidase with stuffer (alt name: LacZ)
  Species: E. coli
  Insert size (bp): 10000
  Cloning method: Restriction Enzyme
  Sequencing primers: 5′ n/a
Terms and licenses: Academic/Nonprofit Terms; Industry Terms: Not Available to Industry
Depositor comments: beta-gal with stuffer (total 10kb) was cloned into pAdTrack-CMV, then recombined into pAdEasy-2. AdEasy is a registered trademark of the Johns Hopkins University.
How to cite: pAdEasy 2-GFP beta-gal was a gift from Bert Vogelstein (Addgene plasmid # 16407 ; http://n2t.net/addgene:16407 ; RRID:Addgene_16407)
