[The description below was written by a language model from this plasmid's Addgene catalogue record.]
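Description:
pAdEasy 2-GFP beta-gal is a recombinant adenoviral plasmid from the AdEasy system, listed as a mammalian expression/adenoviral vector. According to the depositor's comments, it was produced by first cloning E. coli beta-galactosidase (LacZ) together with stuffer DNA, about 10 kb in total, into the shuttle vector pAdTrack-CMV, and then recombining that shuttle into the pAdEasy-2 adenoviral backbone (recorded as roughly 30 kb). Although the catalogue's purpose field reads "Empty Backbone", the record clearly describes a finished recombinant carrying an insert rather than an empty vector. The plasmid is maintained at low copy in E. coli under kanamycin selection. This fits the AdEasy scheme, in which the kanamycin marker comes from the shuttle and is used to select recombinants.

No feature table is supplied, so individual elements cannot be confirmed from the record. The names of the shuttle and the construct suggest that LacZ is expressed from a CMV promoter, with a separate GFP tracer cassette that allows transfected or infected cells to be followed by fluorescence. The origin and purpose of the stuffer sequence are not stated. A 10 kb insert is large for an adenoviral vector, and it may have been meant to test or demonstrate the larger cloning capacity of pAdEasy-2, but the record does not say this. In general use, AdEasy recombinants are linearised and introduced into a complementing packaging cell line to generate replication-defective adenovirus. This construct would yield a dual-reporter virus, with GFP and beta-galactosidase activity, suitable as a control or for assessing transduction efficiency.
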