>Addgene plasmid #16407 | pAdEasy 2-GFP beta-gal | addgene partial sequence | sequence record 22727 | pGEX-4
GTNNCCGAAACGCGCGAGGCAGCTGCGGTAAAGCTCATCAGCGTGGTCGTGAAGCGATTCACAGATGTCT
GCCTGTTCATCCGCGTCCAGCTCGTTGAGTTTCTCCAGAAGCGTTAATGTCTGGCTTCTGATAAAGCGGG
CCATGTTAAGGGCGGTTTTTTCCTGTTTGGTCACTGATGCCTCCGTGTAAGGGGGATTTCTGTTCATGGG
GGTAATGATACCGATGAAACGAGAGAGGATGCTCACGATACGGGTTACTGATGATGAACATGCCCGGTTA
CTGGAACGTTGTGAGGGTAAACAACTGGCGGTATGGATGCGGCGGGACCAGAGAAAAATCACTCAGGGTC
AATGCCAGCGCTTCGTTAATACAGATGTAGGTGTTCCACAGGGTAGCCAGCAGCATCCTGCGATGCAGAT
CCGGAACATAATGGTGCAGGGCGCTGACTTCCGCGTTTCCAGACTTTACGAAACACGGAAACCGAAGACC
ATTCATGTTGTTGCTCAGGTCGCAGACGTTTTGCAGCAGCAGTCGCTTCACGTTCGCTCGCGTATCGGTG
ATTCATTCTGCTAACCAGTAAGGCAACCCCGCCAGCCTAGCCGGGTCCTCAACGACAGGAGCACGATCNN
NCNCNNNNNNNNNNCNGNACCANCCNCCCNNAATATNCCCCGCGNTGCGGCTGCTGGAGATGGCGGACGC
GATGGATATGTTCTGCCAAGGGTTGGTTTGCGCATTCACAGTTCTCCGCAAGAATTGATTGGCTCCAATT
CTTGGAGTGGTGAATCCGTTAGCGAGGTGCCGCCGGCTTCATTCAGGTCGAGGTGGCCGGCTCATGCACG
CGACNAACNNGGGA
