>Addgene plasmid #16407 | pAdEasy 2-GFP beta-gal | addgene partial sequence | sequence record 22728 | LacZ-R 5'-GACAGTATCGGCCTCAGGAA-3'
NNNNNNNNNNNNTNTNNNNTNNNACNGNNNNTNTCTTGTTCCNNAAATNAATTGATCAGCACTGCTTGTT
CCCTNNNNCCNACTTTGCCCCACAAAGTTGGTCTGAAGACACGACAAAATAAACACTTNATGTCATTGAG
GAGTGNACGGGAGAGAGAGGCCCCTGGGCCCNGGATATAACTGACATCGACGGGCCGGGACTCCACTGNA
GGGATCAGCCCGTCCANCTTTGTTGGNTGTGCTGANATGTCCNGGTGCGGCTGGAAAANGGCTGAATAGC
TTACACCTCCNCCCAAAAGGNGAACNAACNNGGTGTGAGTGAGGAGATCCCANANAGTGAACGTGAGTTC
ACCATGGNNNNNAAAAGACATGAAGTCATCAAGNATCCCTCNGAAAACATCTCCCTCCNATCTTGATANN
TTNAANNNGNGGAGCCACAATTACAAGATANNCCCACAACCNNGAGANNTNGATCANGACATGNTCNNAN
TTCNNNCACTATCTACAGACCTGNNNGANTTGACAANGACCNTNCNNATCNNNNGGNNTGTNCCAACCCT
TTTTCGCCACTATTTCCTNTGTCCNTCTNNCNGTCTNNNNNNNATGCAANNNTATTGNTNNNTTTTNTAT
GNNNCTNNTCTNCANNTNTNNNTNNTNNNNNNNTNNNTNTTNNGNTCNNNNTANNTCTCCTNNNNNNNNN
NNGGACCCCCCNGGGGNNNTTCCTCCTTACANNAAACCTCTTTNTGGNGCGCACTGNTTTGTATTTTTTN
NTGTATCCCCCNNTNNNANNNN
